Addgene plasmid #182816: pCMV(MinDis)-iFluoxSnFR_PM
Purpose: Develop a family of genetically encoded fluorescent biosensors for nicotinic agonists, termed iDrugSnFRs, thus enabling optical subcellular pharmacokinetics for nicotinic agonists
Depositing lab: Henry Lester. Depositing organization: California Institute of Technology. Publication: Selective Serotonin Reuptake Inhibitors within Cells: Temporal Resolution in Cytoplasm, Endoplasmic Reticulum, and Membrane. Nichols AL, Blumenfeld Z, Luebbert L, Knox HJ, Muthusamy AK, Marvin JS, Kim CH, Grant SN, Walton DP, Cohen BN, Hammar R, Looger L, Artursson P, Dougherty DA, Lester HA. J Neurosci. 2023 Mar 2:JN-RM-1519-22. doi: 10.1523/JNEUROSCI.1519-22.2022. PubMed 36868853.
Backbone
  Vector backbone: pCMV(MinDis)
  Backbone manufacturer: modified from Invitrogen
  Backbone size w/o insert (bp): 3373
  Vector type: Mammalian Expression
Growth in bacteria
  Bacterial resistance: Ampicillin, 100 μg/mL
  Growth temperature: 37°C
  Growth strain: DH5alpha
  Copy number: High Copy
Gene/Insert
  Gene/Insert name: iFluoxSnFR_PM
  Species: Synthetic
  Insert size (bp): 1650
  Promoter: hCMV
  Cloning method: Restriction Enzyme; 5′ cloning site EcoRI (not destroyed); 3′ cloning site NotI (not destroyed)
  Sequencing primers: 5′ T7; 3′ BGHR
Terms and licenses: Academic/Nonprofit Terms; Industry Terms: Not Available to Industry
Depositor comments: For additional reference, please see Nichols et al. 2022 Elife, doi.org/10.7554/eLife.74648.
How to cite: pCMV(MinDis)-iFluoxSnFR_PM was a gift from Henry Lester (Addgene plasmid # 182816 ; http://n2t.net/addgene:182816 ; RRID:Addgene_182816)
