[The description below was written by a language model from this plasmid's Addgene catalogue record and pLannotate feature annotations shown in this document.]
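Description:
pCMV(MinDis)-iFluoxSnFR_PM is a mammalian expression plasmid built on pCMV(MinDis), a backbone the record describes as modified from an Invitrogen vector. It is propagated in E. coli through a high-copy ColE1/pUC-type origin and selected with ampicillin via the β-lactamase gene and its native promoter. An f1 phage origin is also present. Only a short fragment of an SV40 promoter is annotated, and no mammalian selection marker appears in the feature table, so the plasmid seems suited to transient transfection rather than stable selection.

The payload is a synthetic insert of about 1.65 kb, iFluoxSnFR_PM, cloned between EcoRI and NotI sites. It is driven by the human CMV immediate-early enhancer and promoter and terminated by the bovine growth hormone polyadenylation signal. A T7 promoter lies upstream of the coding region. The open reading frame begins with a mouse Igκ leader peptide, which directs the protein into the secretory pathway. It ends with a PDGFRβ transmembrane domain, which anchors it in the membrane. This display arrangement fits the "PM" (plasma membrane) suffix and would place the sensor on the extracellular face of the cell. The GFP-derived segment annotated in the middle of the insert is the fluorescent reporter, and the unannotated flanking sequence presumably supplies the ligand-binding portion of the sensor.

The stated purpose refers to a family of genetically encoded fluorescent biosensors, iDrugSnFRs, for optical subcellular pharmacokinetics of nicotinic agonists. The associated publication, however, concerns selective serotonin reuptake inhibitors measured in cytoplasm, endoplasmic reticulum and membrane. Together with the construct name, this suggests a fluoxetine-responsive sensor, although the record does not explicitly name the ligand.
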