Features (pLannotate 1.2.2; 14 found; start..end, strand, type, name):
      1..31      +  rep_origin     M13 ori (fragment): M13 bacteriophage origin of replication; arrow indicates direction of (+) strand synthesis
     43..422     +  enhancer       CMV enhancer: human cytomegalovirus immediate early enhancer
    423..623     +  promoter       CMV promoter: human cytomegalovirus (CMV) immediate early promoter
    625..655     +  LTR            5' LTR (truncated) (fragment): truncated 5' long terminal repeat (LTR) from HIV-1
    671..689     +  promoter       T7 promoter: promoter for bacteriophage T7 RNA polymerase
    770..832     +  sig_peptide    Igκ leader: leader sequence from mouse immunoglobulin κ light chain
   1076..1795    +  CDS            cEGFP: cEGFP is a basic (constitutively fluorescent) green fluorescent protein published in 2008, derived from Aequorea victoria.
   2441..2564    +  CDS            PDGFRβ TM domain (fragment): transmembrane domain from platelet derived growth factor receptor beta
   2669..2780    +  polyA_signal   bGH poly(A) signal: bovine growth hormone polyadenylation signal
   2897..2915    +  promoter       SV40 promoter (fragment): SV40 enhancer and early promoter
   3025..3613    -  rep_origin     ori: high-copy-number ColE1/pMB1/pBR322/pUC origin of replication
   3784..4644    -  CDS            AmpR: β-lactamase; bla; confers resistance to ampicillin, carbenicillin, and related antibiotics
   4645..4749    -  promoter       AmpR promoter: bla
   4776..4       +  rep_origin     f1 ori (across the origin) (sequence partly withheld): f1 bacteriophage origin of replication; arrow indicates direction of (+) strand synthesis
>Addgene plasmid #182816 | pCMV(MinDis)-iFluoxSnFR_PM | addgene full sequence | sequence record 358328 | Addgene NGS Result
AATTTTAACAAAATATTAACGCTTACAATTTACGCGCGCGTTGACATTGATTATTGACTAGTTATTAATA
GTAATCAATTACGGGGTCATTAGTTCATAGCCCATATATGGAGTTCCGCGTTACATAACTTACGGTAAAT
GGCCCGCCTGGCTGACCGCCCAACGACCCCCGCCCATTGACGTCAATAATGACGTATGTTCCCATAGTAA
CGCCAATAGGGACTTTCCATTGACGTCAATGGGTGGAGTATTTACGGTAAACTGCCCACTTGGCAGTACA
TCAAGTGTATCATATGCCAAGTACGCCCCCTATTGACGTCAATGACGGTAAATGGCCCGCCTGGCATTAT
GCCCAGTACATGACCTTATGGGACTTTCCTACTTGGCAGTACATCTACGTATTAGTCATCGCTATTACCA
TGGTGATGCGGTTTTGGCAGTACATCAATGGGCGTGGATAGCGGTTTGACTCACGGGGATTTCCAAGTCT
CCACCCCATTGACGTCAATGGGAGTTTGTTTTGGCACCAAAATCAACGGGACTTTCCAAAATGTCGTAAC
AACTCCGCCCCATTGACGCAAATGGGCGGTAGGCGTGTACGGTGGGAGGTCTATATAAGCAGAACTCTCT
GGCTAACTAGAGAACCCACTGCTTACTGGCTTATCGAAATTAATACGACTCACTATAGGGAGACCCAAGC
TTGGTACCGAGCTCGGATCCACTAGTAACGGCCGCCAGTGTGCTGGAATTCGGCTTGGGGATATCCACCA
TGGAGACAGACACACTCCTGCTATGGGTACTGCTGCTCTGGGTTCCAGGTTCCACTGGTGACAGATCTGC
GAACGACACCGTAGTTGTGGGCTCGATCATCTTTACAGAAGGGATTATCGTCGCAAACATGGTGGCAGAG
ATGATTGAGGCGCATACAGACCTTAAGGTGGTTCGCAAACTGAACCTTGGCGGGGTCAACGTTAACTTTG
AAGCCATTAAACGCGGAGGTGCGAATAATGGTATTGACATTTACGTGGAGTACACTGGGCACGGTCTTGT
GGATATTCTGGGGTTCCCGGAGCCGAACGTCTATATCACCGCCGACAAGCAGAAGAACGGCATCAAGGCG
AACTTCAAGATCCGCCACAACGTGGAGGACGGCAGCGTGCAGCTCGCCGACCACTACCAGCAGAACACCC
CCATCGGCGACGGCCCCGTGCTGCTGCCCGACAACCACTACCTGAGCACCCAGTCCGTGCTGAGCAAAGA
CCCCAACGAGAAGCGCGATCACATGGTCCTGCTGGAGTTCGTGACCGCCGCCGGGATCACTCTCGGCATG
GACGAGCTGTACAAGGGCGGTACCGGAGGGAGCATGAGCAAGGGCGAGGAGCTGTTCACCGGGGTGGTGC
CCATCCTGGTCGAGCTGGACGGCGACGTAAACGGCCACAAGTTCAGCGTGCGCGGCGAGGGCGAGGGCGA
TGCCACCAACGGCAAGCTGACCCTGAAGTTCATCTGCACCACCGGCAAGCTGCCCGTGCCCTGGCCCACC
CTCGTGACCACCCTGACCTACGGCGTGCAGTGCTTCAGCCGCTACCCCGACCACATGAAGCAGCACGACT
TCTTCAAGTCCGCCATGCCCGAAGGCTACGTCCAGGAGCGCACCATCAGCTTCAAGGACGACGGCACCTA
CAAGACCCGCGCCGAGGTGAAGTTCGAGGGCGACACCCTGGTGAACCGCATCGAGCTGAAGGGCATCGAC
TTCAAGGAGGACGGCAACATCCTGGGGCACAAGCTGGAGTACAACTTTCCGCCGCCCGCGACTACTGATC
CAGAAGGTGCATACGAAACCGTGAAGAAGGAGTACAAACGTAAATGGAATATTGTATGGCTCAAACCACT
GGGATTCAACAATACGTATACGCTTACCGTTAAAGACGAACTGGCGAAACAGTATAACCTTAAAACCTTC
AGTGACTTAGCGAAAATCTCGGATAAGCTGATTCTGGGTGCAACGATGCATTTTTTAGAAAGTCCCGATG
GTTACCCAGGCCTGCAAAAACTGTACAATTTCAAATTCAAGCACACCAAAAGCATGGACATGGGTATTCG
CTATACCGCCATTGATAATAACGAAGTTCAGGTAATTGATGCCTCCGCCACTGATGGCTTGCTGGTGAGC
CACAAATTAAAAATTCTGGAGGATGATAAAGCGTTCTTCCCGCCGTATTATGCTGCCCCCATCATCCGTC
AGGATGTCTTAGATAAGCATCCTGAACTGAAGGACGTGCTGAACAAACTCGCGAATCAAATTTCACTGGA
AGAAATGCAGAAACTGAATTACAAGGTGGACGGTGAGGGTCAGGACCCAGCGAAAGTAGCTAAGGAGTTT
TTGAAAGAGAAAGGTTTAATTACGCGTGAACAAAAACTCATCTCAGAAGAGGATCTGAATGCTGTGGGCC
AGGACACGCAGGAGGTCATCGTGGTGCCACACTCCTTGCCCTTTAAGGTGGTGGTGATCTCAGCCATCCT
GGCCCTGGTGGTGCTCACCATCATCTCCCTTATCATCCTCATCAAATACTTGCAGAAGAGGCGGGAAAGG
CGACGCCAGGAGAACGCTAACTCCTTTTGCTATGAAAATGAGGTAGCCCTGTAGGCGGCCGCTCGAGATC
AGCCTCGACTGTGCCTTCTAGTTGCCAGCCATCTGTTGTTTGCCCCTCCCCCGTGCCTTCCTTGACCCTG
GAAGGTGCCACTCCCACTGTCCTTTCCTAATAAAATGAGGAAATTGCATCGCATTGTCTGAGTAGGTGTC
ATTCTATTCTGGGGGGTGGGGTGGGGCAGGACAGCAAGGGGGAGGATTGGGAAGACAATAGCAGGCGTGC
TGGGGATGCGGTGGGCTCTATGGCTTCTGAGGCGGAAAGAACCAGTGGCGGTAATACGGTTATCCACAGA
ATCAGGGGATAACGCAGGAAAGAACATGTGAGCAAAAGGCCAGCAAAAGGCCAGGAACCGTAAAAAGGCC
GCGTTGCTGGCGTTTTTCCATAGGCTCCGCCCCCCTGACGAGCATCACAAAAATCGACGCTCAAGTCAGA
GGTGGCGAAACCCGACAGGACTATAAAGATACCAGGCGTTTCCCCCTGGAAGCTCCCTCGTGCGCTCTCC
TGTTCCGACCCTGCCGCTTACCGGATACCTGTCCGCCTTTCTCCCTTCGGGAAGCGTGGCGCTTTCTCAT
AGCTCACGCTGTAGGTATCTCAGTTCGGTGTAGGTCGTTCGCTCCAAGCTGGGCTGTGTGCACGAACCCC
CCGTTCAGCCCGACCGCTGCGCCTTATCCGGTAACTATCGTCTTGAGTCCAACCCGGTAAGACACGACTT
ATCGCCACTGGCAGCAGCCACTGGTAACAGGATTAGCAGAGCGAGGTATGTAGGCGGTGCTACAGAGTTC
TTGAAGTGGTGGCCTAACTACGGCTACACTAGAAGAACAGTATTTGGTATCTGCGCTCTGCTGAAGCCAG
TTACCTTCGGAAAAAGAGTTGGTAGCTCTTGATCCGGCAAACAAACCACCGCTGGTAGCGGTGGTTTTTT
TGTTTGCAAGCAGCAGATTACGCGCAGAAAAAAAGGATCTCAAGAAGATCCTTTGATCTTTTCTACGGGG
TCTGACGCTCAGTGGAACGAAAACTCACGTTAAGGGATTTTGGTCATGAGATTATCAAAAAGGATCTTCA
CCTAGATCCTTTTAAATTAAAAATGAAGTTTTAAATCAATCTAAAGTATATATGAGTAAACTTGGTCTGA
CAGTTACCAATGCTTAATCAGTGAGGCACCTATCTCAGCGATCTGTCTATTTCGTTCATCCATAGTTGCC
TGACTCCCCGTCGTGTAGATAACTACGATACGGGAGGGCTTACCATCTGGCCCCAGTGCTGCAATGATAC
CGCGAGACCCACGCTCACCGGCTCCAGATTTATCAGCAATAAACCAGCCAGCCGGAAGGGCCGAGCGCAG
AAGTGGTCCTGCAACTTTATCCGCCTCCATCCAGTCTATTAATTGTTGCCGGGAAGCTAGAGTAAGTAGT
TCGCCAGTTAATAGTTTGCGCAACGTTGTTGCCATTGCTACAGGCATCGTGGTGTCACGCTCGTCGTTTG
GTATGGCTTCATTCAGCTCCGGTTCCCAACGATCAAGGCGAGTTACATGATCCCCCATGTTGTGCAAAAA
AGCGGTTAGCTCCTTCGGTCCTCCGATCGTTGTCAGAAGTAAGTTGGCCGCAGTGTTATCACTCATGGTT
ATGGCAGCACTGCATAATTCTCTTACTGTCATGCCATCCGTAAGATGCTTTTCTGTGACTGGTGAGTACT
CAACCAAGTCATTCTGAGAATAGTGTATGCGGCGACCGAGTTGCTCTTGCCCGGCGTCAATACGGGATAA
TACCGCGCCACATAGCAGAACTTTAAAAGTGCTCATCATTGGAAAACGTTCTTCGGGGCGAAAACTCTCA
AGGATCTTACCGCTGTTGAGATCCAGTTCGATGTAACCCACTCGTGTACCCAACTGATCTTCAGCATCTT
TTACTTTCACCAGCGTTTCTGGGTGAGCAAAAACAGGAAGGCAAAATGCCGCAAAAAAGGGAATAAGGGC
GACACGGAAATGTTGAATACTCATACTCTTCCTTTTTCAATATTATTGAAGCATTTATCAGGGTTATTGT
CTCATGAGCGGATACATATTTGAATGTATTTAGAAAAATAAACAAATAGGGGTTCCGCGCACATTTCCCC
GAAAAGTGCCACCTG
[124 nt withheld, positions 4776-4899]
C
[91 nt withheld, positions 4901-4991]
A
[49 nt withheld, positions 4993-5041]
CCTTTGACGTTGGAGTCCACGTTCTTT
[37 nt withheld, positions 5069-5105]
ACCCTATCTCGGTCTATTCTTTTGATTTATAAGGGATTTTGCCGATTTCGGCCTATTGGTTAAAAAATGA
GCTGATTTAACAAAAATTTAACGCG
